>Addgene plasmid #12470 | Top7 V30A K39E K40E V48V K55E | depositor partial sequence | sequence record 7313 | Author sequence
ATGGGGGATATCCAGGTTCAAGTGAACATTGACGATAATGGTAAAAACTTCGATTATACTTATACCGTGA
CCACAGAATCGGAATTACAGAAGGCGTTGAACGAACTGAAAGACTACATCGAAGAACAGGGGGCTAAACG
CGTTCGCATCTCGATTACCGCTCGTACGGAAAAAGAAGCAGAAAAATTTGCCGCGATTTTGATTAAAGTT
TTCGCCGAACTGGGTTATAATGATATTAACGTTACGTGGGACGGCGATACGGTGACAGTGGAAGGACAGT
TAGAGGGCGGTTCTCTCGAGCACCACCACCACCACTGA
