[The description below was written by a language model from this plasmid's Addgene catalogue record.]
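Description:
Top7 V30A K39E K40E V48V K55E is a bacterial expression plasmid built on the pET29b(+) backbone (recorded as 5371 bp without insert) and carrying a 321 bp insert encoding a multiply substituted variant of Top7. It confers kanamycin resistance and is listed as high copy. The plasmid is maintained in a standard cloning strain, while the record points to a DE3 lysogen carrying pLysS for protein production. That fits the pET system, in which the insert is normally transcribed by T7 RNA polymerase supplied by the host. The promoter is not explicitly listed in the record, but the use of a T7 primer for 5′ sequencing agrees with this arrangement.

The insert carries the substitutions V30A, K39E, K40E and K55E, together with an entry written as V48V. As recorded, V48V denotes no amino-acid change, so it may reflect a silent codon change or a notation quirk; the record does not clarify which. Three of the changes replace lysine with glutamate, reversing charge at those positions, and V30A trims a hydrophobic side chain. The protein is expressed with a C-terminal 6xHis tag, which permits purification by immobilised metal affinity chromatography. The insert was placed in the vector by restriction enzyme cloning, although the sites used are not given.

Top7 is generally known as a computationally designed protein with a novel fold, and point-mutant series of this kind are typically used to produce recombinant protein for folding and stability studies. However, the record does not state the specific purpose of this variant, and no feature table was provided to confirm the details of individual vector elements.
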