Addgene plasmid #12470: Top7 V30A K39E K40E V48V K55E
Depositing lab: David Baker. Depositing organization: University of Washington.
Backbone
  Vector backbone: pet29 b(+)
  Backbone size w/o insert (bp): 5371
  Vector type: Bacterial Expression
Growth in bacteria
  Bacterial resistance: Kanamycin, 50 μg/mL
  Growth temperature: 37°C
  Growth strain: DH5alpha
  Growth instructions: Plasmids are provided in DH5 alpha, but for protein expression, BL21(DE3)pLysS is recommended.
  Copy number: High Copy
Gene/Insert
  Gene/Insert name: Top7 V30A K39E K40E V48V K55E
  Insert size (bp): 321
  Mutation: V30A K39E K40E V48V K55E
  Tag / fusion protein: 6xHis (C terminal on insert)
  Cloning method: Restriction Enzyme
  Sequencing primers: 5′ T7
Terms and licenses: Academic/Nonprofit Terms; Industry Terms: Not Available to Industry
How to cite: Top7 V30A K39E K40E V48V K55E was a gift from David Baker (Addgene plasmid # 12470 ; http://n2t.net/addgene:12470 ; RRID:Addgene_12470)
